>Addgene plasmid #12046 | pAG216 NEK6 3'UTR mut | addgene partial sequence | sequence record 18639 | 12046 with EBV-rev
CTGCTCGAGCGGCCGCTCTAGAACAACTAGTCTCCTGCAAGTCTCCTGTTAGCATAAGCCTTGACAGGTC
ACTGGAGGAATTACCCTAAAGATTCACATTACAATCCAGATACAGGGGGCTGCCGTGGCTCGCTGAACCA
CCTGCCCTTATTGACCCAGCTGAGATTGTCCACAACAGTATAAAGAAAGGACTTTGGAATCTGACCATCA
GTGACATGTGGCCAGCGCCCCTCCCTCAGCTGCTCTGCCTTCAGCATCTGCTGTAAGGCTGGGCAGCCTT
TTGGGGAACCTGCTGAACCCTGTGGTCTTAGCTGTTCTAGGCTACCAGGTGGCCACTCGAAGAGAAGACG
ACTCAAGTAACCGAAAGTGGTGCTGGCTTTGATAACCGACGGTGCATCCACGCGAGCTCCTAGAATTATT
GTTCATTTTTGAGAACTCGCTCAACGAACGATTTGATATATTTTCCCATTTCATCAGGTGCATCTTCTTG
CGAAAAATGAAGACCTTTTACTTTGACAAATTCAGTATTAGGAAACTTCTTGGCACCTTCAACAATAGCA
TTGGAAAAGAATCCTGGGTCCGATTCAATAAACATTTTTGGTAAATCATCACTTGCACGTAGATAAGCAT
TATAATTCCTAACAATTTGTACAACGTCAGGTTTACCACCTTTTACTAACGGGATTTCACGAGGCCATGA
TAATGTTGGACGACGAACTTCACCTTTCTCTTTGAATGGNTCAAGATATGCTGCAANTCTCG
