[The description below was written by a language model from this plasmid's Addgene catalogue record.]
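Description:
pAG216 NEK6 3'UTR mut is a mammalian expression luciferase reporter built on pIS2, a roughly 3.7 kb backbone derived from the commercial Renilla luciferase vector pRL-SV40. It is maintained in E. coli as a high-copy plasmid under ampicillin selection. No feature table accompanies the record, so the promoter, polyadenylation signal and origin of replication are not explicitly listed. The pRL-SV40 parentage suggests SV40-driven Renilla expression, but the record itself does not confirm this.

The insert is an approximately 370 bp fragment of the human NEK6 3' untranslated region, cloned by restriction digestion between SacI and SpeI sites, both of which are retained. According to the depositor, this places the NEK6 UTR fragment in a Renilla luciferase reporter plasmid, the arrangement used to make luciferase output sensitive to regulatory elements within a UTR. In this version the microRNA recognition sites, meaning the seed matches, have been mutated. The record does not state which microRNA or microRNAs the sites correspond to, nor the exact base changes.

A construct of this kind typically serves as the negative-control partner to a matching wild-type UTR reporter. Disrupting seed pairing should relieve microRNA-mediated repression, so comparing Renilla activity between the wild-type and mutant reporters in transfected mammalian cells shows how much of the repression depends on those specific sites. This fits the associated study, which examined the broad influence of mammalian microRNAs on mRNA repression and evolution.
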