Addgene plasmid #12046: pAG216 NEK6 3'UTR mut
Depositing lab: David Bartel. Depositing organization: Whitehead Institute for Biomedical Research. Publication: The widespread impact of mammalian MicroRNAs on mRNA repression and evolution. Farh KK, Grimson A, Jan C, Lewis BP, Johnston WK, Lim LP, Burge CB, Bartel DP. Science. 2005 Dec 16. 310(5755):1817-21. 10.1126/science.1121158 PubMed 16308420.
Backbone
  Vector backbone: pIS2
  Backbone manufacturer: pIS2 derived from pRL-SV40 (Promega)
  Backbone size w/o insert (bp): 3700
  Vector type: Mammalian Expression, Luciferase
Growth in bacteria
  Bacterial resistance: Ampicillin, 100 μg/mL
  Growth temperature: 37°C
  Growth strain: DH5alpha
  Copy number: High Copy
Gene/Insert
  Gene/Insert name: N17 3'UTR mut (alt name: NEK6)
  Species: H. sapiens (human)
  Insert size (bp): 370
  Mutation: Mutations in microRNA recognition sites (seed matches).
  GenBank ID: NM_014397
  Entrez Gene: NEK6 (a.k.a. SID6-1512)
  Cloning method: Restriction Enzyme; 5′ cloning site SacI (not destroyed); 3′ cloning site SpeI (not destroyed)
  Sequencing primers: 5′ EBV rev primer (GTGGTTTGTCCAAACTCATC)
Terms and licenses: Academic/Nonprofit Terms; Industry Terms: Not Available to Industry
Depositor comments: NEK6 3'UTR mutant in renilla luciferase reporter plasmid.
How to cite: pAG216 NEK6 3'UTR mut was a gift from David Bartel (Addgene plasmid # 12046 ; http://n2t.net/addgene:12046 ; RRID:Addgene_12046)
